>Addgene plasmid #154527 | pEPYC0CM0431 | depositor full sequence | sequence record 299398 | pEPYC0CM0431 sequence 2187 bps
TGTGAATAAAGGCCGGATAAAACTTGTGCTTATTTTTCTTTACGGTCTTTAAAAAGGCCGTAATATCCAG
CTGAACGGTCTGGTTATAGGTACATTGAGCAACTGACTGAAATGCCTCAAAATGTTCTTTACGATGCCAT
TGGGATATATCAACGGTGGTATATCCAGTGATTTTTTTCTCCATTTTAGCTTCCTTAGCTCCTGAAAATC
TCGATAACTCAAAAAATACGCCCGGTAGTGATCTTATTTCATTATGGTGAAAGTTGGAACCTCTTACGTG
CCCGATCAACTCGAGTGCCACCTGACGTCTAAGAAACCATTATTATCATGACATTAACCTATAAAAATAG
GCGTATCACGAGGCAGAATTTCAGATAAAAAAAATCCTTAGCTTTCGCTAAGGATGATTTCTGGAATTCG
GTCTCAGGAGGGAGGCGTGTCGTTTTAGTGAGGTTCTCTCTGCCGACAGTGGTCCCAAAAACCACGTCTA
CAAAGCAAGTGGATCTATATAAGGTTTTGCTATTCATTGAAAGCAGTAGTGACTGATTTGTATATATACT
CGAGACCCTGCAGTCCGGCAAAAAAGGGCAAGGTGTCACCACCCTGCCCTTTTTCTTTAAAACCGAAAAG
ATTACTTCGCGTTATGCAGGCTTCCTCGCTCACTGACTCGCTGCGCTCGGTCGTTCGGCTGCGGCGAGCG
GTATCAGCTCACTCAAAGGCGGTAATACGGTTATCCACAGAATCAGGGGATAACGCAGGAAAGAACATGT
GAGCAAAAGGCCAGCAAAAGGCCAGGAACCGTAAAAAGGCCGCGTTGCTGGCGTTTTTCCACAGGCTCCG
CCCCCCTGACGAGCATCACAAAAATCGACGCTCAAGTCAGAGGTGGCGAAACCCGACAGGACTATAAAGA
TACCAGGCGTTTCCCCCTGGAAGCTCCCTCGTGCGCTCTCCTGTTCCGACCCTGCCGCTTACCGGATACC
TGTCCGCCTTTCTCCCTTCGGGAAGCGTGGCGCTTTCTCATAGCTCACGCTGTAGGTATCTCAGTTCGGT
GTAGGTCGTTCGCTCCAAGCTGGGCTGTGTGCACGAACCCCCCGTTCAGCCCGACCGCTGCGCCTTATCC
GGTAACTATCGTCTTGAGTCCAACCCGGTAAGACACGACTTATCGCCACTGGCAGCAGCCACTGGTAACA
GGATTAGCAGAGCGAGGTATGTAGGCGGTGCTACAGAGTTCTTGAAGTGGTGGCCTAACTACGGCTACAC
TAGAAGAACAGTATTTGGTATCTGCGCTCTGCTGAAGCCAGTTACCTTCGGAAAAAGAGTTGGTAGCTCT
TGATCCGGCAAACAAACCACCGCTGGTAGCGGTGGTTTTTTTGTTTGCAAGCAGCAGATTACGCGCAGAA
AAAAAGGATCTCAAGAAGATCCTTTGATCTTTTCTACGGGGTCTGACGCTCAGTGGAACGAAAACTCACG
TTAAGGGATTTTGGTCATGAGATTATCAAAAAGGATCTTCACCTAGATCCTTTTAAATTAAAAATGAAGT
TTTAAATCAATCTAAAGTATATATGAGTAAACTTGGTCTGACAGCTCGAGGCTTGGATTCTCACCAATAA
AAAACGCCCGGCGGCAACCGAGCGTTCTGAACAAATCCAGATGGAGTTCTGAGGTCATTACTGGATCTAT
CAACAGGAGTCCAAGCGAGCTCGATATCAAATTACGCCCCGCCCTGCCACTCATCGCAGTACTGTTGTAA
TTCATTAAGCATTCTGCCGACATGGAAGCCATCACAAACGGCATGATGAACCTGAATCGCCAGCGGCATC
AGCACCTTGTCGCCTTGCGTATAATATTTGCCCATGGTGAAAACGGGGGCGAAGAAGTTGTCCATATTGG
CCACGTTTAAATCAAAACTGGTGAAACTCACCCAGGGATTGGCTGAGACGAAAAACATATTCTCAATAAA
CCCTTTAGGGAAATAGGCCAGGTTTTCACCGTAACACGCCACATCTTGCGAATATATGTGTAGAAACTGC
CGGAAATCGTCGTGGTATTCACTCCAGAGCGATGAAAACGTTTCAGTTTGCTCATGGAAAACGGTGTAAC
AAGGGTGAACACTATCCCATATCACCAGCTCACCGTCTTTCATTGCCATACGAAATTCCGGATGAGCATT
CATCAGGCGGGCAAGAA
Features (pLannotate 1.2.2; 8 found; start..end, strand, type, name):
    185..282     -  promoter       cat promoter: promoter of the E. coli cat gene encoding chloramphenicol acetyltransferase
    368..411     -  terminator     bacterial terminator: putative bacterial transcription terminator
    455..479     +  promoter       CaMV 35S promoter (fragment): strong constitutive promoter from cauliflower mosaic virus
    480..504     +  promoter       CaMV 35S promoter (fragment): strong constitutive promoter from cauliflower mosaic virus
    574..631     +  terminator     his operon terminator: This putative transcriptin terminator from the E. coli his operon has a 2-bp deletion introduced during synthesis. Its efficiency has not been determined.
    826..1414    -  rep_origin     ori: high-copy-number ColE1/pMB1/pBR322/pUC origin of replication
   1597..1691    -  terminator     lambda t0 terminator: transcription terminator from phage lambda
   1715..184     -  CDS            cat (across the origin): CAT_ECOLX - Experimental evidence at protein level: Swiss-Prot protein existence level 1. This enzyme is an effector of chloramphenicol resistance in bacteria. From Escherichia coli. This protein is used as a marker in many commonly used cloning vectors, such as pACYC184.
