[The description below was written by a language model from this plasmid's Addgene catalogue record and pLannotate feature annotations shown in this document.]
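Description:
pEPYC0CM0431 is a small (about 2.2 kb) Phytobrick Level 0 part plasmid built in the pUAP1 universal acceptor backbone, a synthetic-biology vector used to store standardized DNA parts for Golden Gate (Type IIS) assembly of plant expression constructs. It is maintained in E. coli at high copy through a ColE1/pUC-type origin of replication. Selection is with chloramphenicol, conferred by a cat (chloramphenicol acetyltransferase) gene driven by its native cat promoter and followed by the phage lambda t0 terminator. The cloning region is flanked by a putative bacterial terminator on one side and a his operon terminator on the other, which presumably insulate the stored part from read-through transcription from the backbone.

The insert is MinSyn_024, a fully synthetic sequence from a series of rationally designed minimal synthetic promoters for plants. It was cloned into the backbone using BpiI sites, which were destroyed in the process, as is usual when a part is domesticated into a Level 0 acceptor. In the insert region, the annotation detects only two short adjacent fragments matching the cauliflower mosaic virus 35S promoter. This suggests that the design borrows short 35S-derived elements, but the record does not describe the exact composition of the promoter or any cis-regulatory motifs in it. The plasmid carries no coding sequence, reporter or plant selection marker. It serves as a reusable promoter module, intended to be released and combined with other standard parts such as coding sequences and terminators in higher-level transcription units, for testing or tuning gene expression in plants.
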