Addgene plasmid #154527: pEPYC0CM0431
Purpose: Phytobricks Level 0 part
Depositing lab: Nicola Patron. Depositing organization: Earlham Institute. Publication: Rational design of minimal synthetic promoters for plants. Cai YM, Kallam K, Tidd H, Gendarini G, Salzman A, Patron NJ. Nucleic Acids Res. 2020 Aug 28. pii: 5897334. doi: 10.1093/nar/gkaa682. PubMed 32856047.
Backbone
  Vector backbone: pUAP1
  Vector type: Synthetic Biology
Growth in bacteria
  Bacterial resistance: Chloramphenicol, 25 μg/mL
  Growth temperature: 37°C
  Growth strain: NEB Stable
  Copy number: High Copy
Gene/Insert
  Gene/Insert name: MinSyn_024
  Species: Synthetic
  Cloning method: Restriction Enzyme; 5′ cloning site BpiI (destroyed during cloning); 3′ cloning site BpiI (destroyed during cloning)
Terms and licenses: Academic/Nonprofit Terms; Industry Terms: Not Available to Industry
Depositor comments: Please visit https://www.biorxiv.org/content/10.1101/2020.05.14.095406v1 for bioRxiv preprint.
How to cite: pEPYC0CM0431 was a gift from Nicola Patron (Addgene plasmid # 154527 ; http://n2t.net/addgene:154527 ; RRID:Addgene_154527)
